>Addgene plasmid #239570 | pFUW mCherry-P2A-NeoR | addgene full sequence | sequence record 477204 | Addgene NGS Result
GTCGACGGATCGGGAGATCTCCCGATCCCCTATGGTGCACTCTCAGTACAATCTGCTCTGATGCCGCATA
GTTAAGCCAGTATCTGCTCCCTGCTTGTGTGTTGGAGGTCGCTGAGTAGTGCGCGAGCAAAATTTAAGCT
ACAACAAGGCAAGGCTTGACCGACAATTGCATGAAGAATCTGCTTAGGGTTAGGCGTTTTGCGCTGCTTC
GCGATGTACGGGCCAGATATACGCGTTGACATTGATTATTGACTAGTTATTAATAGTAATCAATTACGGG
GTCATTAGTTCATAGCCCATATATGGAGTTCCGCGTTACATAACTTACGGTAAATGGCCCGCCTGGCTGA
CCGCCCAACGACCCCCGCCCATTGACGTCAATAATGACGTATGTTCCCATAGTAACGCCAATAGGGACTT
TCCATTGACGTCAATGGGTGGAGTATTTACGGTAAACTGCCCACTTGGCAGTACATCAAGTGTATCATAT
GCCAAGTACGCCCCCTATTGACGTCAATGACGGTAAATGGCCCGCCTGGCATTATGCCCAGTACATGACC
TTATGGGACTTTCCTACTTGGCAGTACATCTACGTATTAGTCATCGCTATTACCATGGTGATGCGGTTTT
GGCAGTACATCAATGGGCGTGGATAGCGGTTTGACTCACGGGGATTTCCAAGTCTCCACCCCATTGACGT
CAATGGGAGTTTGTTTTGGCACCAAAATCAACGGGACTTTCCAAAATGTCGTAACAACTCCGCCCCATTG
ACGCAAATGGGCGGTAGGCGTGTACGGTGGGAGGTCTATATAAGCAGCGCGTTTTGCCTGTACTGGGTCT
CTCTGGTTAGACCAGATCTGAGCCTGGGAGCTCTCTGGCTAACTAGGGAACCCACTGCTTAAGCCTCAAT
AAAGCTTGCCTTGAGTGCTTCAAGTAGTGTGTGCCCGTCTGTTGTGTGACTCTGGTAACTAGAGATCCCT
CAGACCCTTTTAGTCAGTGTGGAAAATCTCTAGCAGTGGCGCCCGAACAGGGACTTGAAAGCGAAAGGGA
AACCAGAGGAGCTCTCTCGACGCAGGACTCGGCTTGCTGAAGCGCGCACGGCAAGAGGCGAGGGGCGGCG
ACTGGTGAGTACGCCAAAAATTTTGACTAGCGGAGGCTAGAAGGAGAGAGATGGGTGCGAGAGCGTCAGT
ATTAAGCGGGGGAGAATTAGATCGCGATGGGAAAAAATTCGGTTAAGGCCAGGGGGAAAGAAAAAATATA
AATTAAAACATATAGTATGGGCAAGCAGGGAGCTAGAACGATTCGCAGTTAATCCTGGCCTGTTAGAAAC
ATCAGAAGGCTGTAGACAAATACTGGGACAGCTACAACCATCCCTTCAGACAGGATCAGAAGAACTTAGA
TCATTATATAATACAGTAGCAACCCTCTATTGTGTGCATCAAAGGATAGAGATAAAAGACACCAAGGAAG
CTTTAGACAAGATAGAGGAAGAGCAAAACAAAAGTAAGACCACCGCACAGCAAGCGGCCGCTGATCTTCA
GACCTGGAGGAGGAGATATGAGGGACAATTGGAGAAGTGAATTATATAAATATAAAGTAGTAAAAATTGA
ACCATTAGGAGTAGCACCCACCAAGGCAAAGAGAAGAGTGGTGCAGAGAGAAAAAAGAGCAGTGGGAATA
GGAGCTTTGTTCCTTGGGTTCTTGGGAGCAGCAGGAAGCACTATGGGCGCAGCGTCAATGACGCTGACGG
TACAGGCCAGACAATTATTGTCTGGTATAGTGCAGCAGCAGAACAATTTGCTGAGGGCTATTGAGGCGCA
ACAGCATCTGTTGCAACTCACAGTCTGGGGCATCAAGCAGCTCCAGGCAAGAATCCTGGCTGTGGAAAGA
TACCTAAAGGATCAACAGCTCCTGGGGATTTGGGGTTGCTCTGGAAAACTCATTTGCACCACTGCTGTGC
CTTGGAATGCTAGTTGGAGTAATAAATCTCTGGAACAGATTTGGAATCACACGACCTGGATGGAGTGGGA
CAGAGAAATTAACAATTACACAAGCTTAATACACTCCTTAATTGAAGAATCGCAAAACCAGCAAGAAAAG
AATGAACAAGAATTATTGGAATTAGATAAATGGGCAAGTTTGTGGAATTGGTTTAACATAACAAATTGGC
TGTGGTATATAAAATTATTCATAATGATAGTAGGAGGCTTGGTAGGTTTAAGAATAGTTTTTGCTGTACT
TTCTATAGTGAATAGAGTTAGGCAGGGATATTCACCATTATCGTTTCAGACCCACCTCCCAACCCCGAGG
GGACCCGACAGGCCCGAAGGAATAGAAGAAGAAGGTGGAGAGAGAGACAGAGACAGATCCATTCGATTAG
TGAACGGATCGGCACTGCGTGCGCCAATTCTGCAGACAAATGGCAGTATTCATCCACAATTTTAAAAGAA
AAGGGGGGATTGGGGGGTACAGTGCAGGGGAAAGAATAGTAGACATAATAGCAACAGACATACAAACTAA
AGAATTACAAAAACAAATTACAAAAATTCAAAATTTTCGGGTTTATTACAGGGACAGCAGAGATCCAGTT
TGGTTAATTAACCCGTGTCGGCTCCAGATCTGGCCTCCGCGCCGGGTTTTGGCGCCTCCCGCGGGCGCCC
CCCTCCTCACGGCGAGCGCTGCCACGTCAGACGAAGGGCGCAGCGAGCGTCCTGATCCTTCCGCCCGGAC
GCTCAGGACAGCGGCCCGCTGCTCATAAGACTCGGCCTTAGAACCCCAGTATCAGCAGAAGGACATTTTA
GGACGGGACTTGGGTGACTCTAGGGCACTGGTTTTCTTTCCAGAGAGCGGAACAGGCGAGGAAAAGTAGT
CCCTTCTCGGCGATTCTGCGGAGGGATCTCCGTGGGGCGGTGAACGCCGATGATTATATAAGGACGCGCC
GGGTGTGGCACAGCTAGTTCCGTCGCAGCCGGGATTTGGGTCGCGGTTCTTGTTTGTGGATCGCTGTGAT
CGTCACTTGGTGAGTAGCGGGCTGCTGGGCTGGCCGGGGCTTTCGTGGCCGCCGGGCCGCTCGGTGGGAC
GGAAGCGTGTGGAGAGACCGCCAAGGGCTGTAGTCTGGGTCCGCGAGCAAGGTTGCCCTGAACTGGGGGT
TGGGGGGAGCGCAGCAAAATGGCGGCTGTTCCCGAGTCTTGAATGGAAGACGCTTGTGAGGCGGGCTGTG
AGGTCGTTGAAACAAGGTGGGGGGCATGGTGGGCGGCAAGAACCCAAGGTCTTGAGGCCTTCGCTAATGC
GGGAAAGCTCTTATTCGGGTGAGATGGGCTGGGGCACCATCTGGGGACCCTGACGTGAAGTTTGTCACTG
ACTGGAGAACTCGGTTTGTCGTCTGTTGCGGGGGCGGCAGTTATGGCGGTGCCGTTGGGCAGTGCACCCG
TACCTTTGGGAGCGCGCGCCCTCGTCGTGTCGTGACGTCACCCGTTCTGTTGGCTTATAATGCAGGGTGG
GGCCACCTGCCGGTAGGTGTGCGGTAGGCTTTTCTCCGTCGCAGGACGCAGGGTTCGGGCCTAGGGTAGG
CTCTCCTGAATCGACAGGCGCCGGACCTCTGGTGAGGGGAGGGATAAGTGAGGCGTCAGTTTCTTTGGTC
GGTTTTATGTACCTATCTTCTTAAGTAGCTGAAGCTCCGGTTTTGAACTATGCGCTCGGGGTTGGCGAGT
GTGTTTTGTGAAGTTTTTTAGGCACCTTTTGAAATGTAATCATTTGGGTCAATATGTAATTTTCAGTGTT
AGACTAGTAAATTGTCCGCTAAATTCTGGCCGTTTTTGGCTTTTTTGTTAGACGAAGCTTGGGCCCGGGA
ATTAATTATTAAGGCCACCATGGTGAGCAAGGGCGAGGAGGATAACATGGCCATCATCAAGGAGTTCATG
CGCTTCAAGGTGCACATGGAGGGCTCCGTGAACGGCCACGAGTTCGAGATCGAGGGCGAGGGCGAGGGCC
GCCCCTACGAGGGCACCCAGACCGCCAAGCTGAAGGTGACCAAGGGTGGCCCCCTGCCCTTCGCCTGGGA
CATCCTGTCCCCTCAGTTCATGTACGGCTCCAAGGCCTACGTGAAGCACCCCGCCGACATCCCCGACTAC
TTGAAGCTGTCCTTCCCCGAGGGCTTCAAGTGGGAGCGCGTGATGAACTTCGAGGACGGCGGCGTGGTGA
CCGTGACCCAGGACTCCTCCCTGCAGGACGGCGAGTTCATCTACAAGGTGAAGCTGCGCGGCACCAACTT
CCCCTCCGACGGCCCCGTAATGCAGAAGAAGACCATGGGCTGGGAGGCCTCCTCCGAGCGGATGTACCCC
GAGGACGGCGCCCTGAAGGGCGAGATCAAGCAGAGGCTGAAGCTGAAGGACGGCGGCCACTACGACGCTG
AGGTCAAGACCACCTACAAGGCCAAGAAGCCCGTGCAGCTGCCCGGCGCCTACAACGTCAACATCAAGTT
GGACATCACCTCCCACAACGAGGACTACACCATCGTGGAACAGTACGAACGCGCCGAGGGCCGCCACTCC
ACCGGCGGCATGGACGAGCTGTACAAGGATCTGCAGTCTAGAGGATCTGGTGCCACGAATTTCTCACTAC
TCAAGCAGGCCGGTGATGTCGAGGAAAACCCTGGTCCTATGATTGAACAAGATGGATTGCACGCAGGTTC
TCCGGCCGCTTGGGTGGAGAGGCTATTCGGCTATGACTGGGCACAACAGACAATCGGCTGCTCTGATGCC
GCCGTGTTCCGGCTGTCAGCGCAGGGGCGCCCGGTTCTTTTTGTCAAGACCGACCTGTCCGGTGCCCTGA
ATGAACTGCAGGACGAGGCAGCGCGGCTATCGTGGCTGGCCACGACGGGCGTTCCTTGCGCAGCTGTGCT
CGACGTTGTCACTGAAGCGGGAAGGGACTGGCTGCTATTGGGCGAAGTGCCGGGGCAGGATCTCCTGTCA
TCTCACCTTGCTCCTGCCGAGAAAGTATCCATCATGGCTGATGCAATGCGGCGGCTGCATACGCTTGATC
CGGCTACCTGCCCATTCGACCACCAAGCGAAACATCGCATCGAGCGAGCACGTACTCGGATGGAAGCCGG
TCTTGTCGATCAGGATGATCTGGACGAAGAGCATCAGGGGCTCGCGCCAGCCGAACTGTTCGCCAGGCTC
AAGGCGCGCATGCCCGACGGCGATGATCTCGTCGTGACCCATGGCGATGCCTGCTTGCCGAATATCATGG
TGGAAAATGGCCGCTTTTCTGGATTCATCGACTGTGGCCGGCTGGGTGTGGCGGACCGCTATCAGGACAT
AGCGTTGGCTACCCGTGATATTGCTGAAGAGCTTGGCGGCGAATGGGCTGACCGCTTCCTCGTGCTTTAC
GGTATCGCCGCTCCCGATTCGCAGCGCATCGCCTTCTATCGCCTTCTTGACGAGTTCTTCTGACGAATTC
GATATCAAGCTTATCGATAATCAACCTCTGGATTACAAAATTTGTGAAAGATTGACTGGTATTCTTAACT
ATGTTGCTCCTTTTACGCTATGTGGATACGCTGCTTTAATGCCTTTGTATCATGCTATTGCTTCCCGTAT
GGCTTTCATTTTCTCCTCCTTGTATAAATCCTGGTTGCTGTCTCTTTATGAGGAGTTGTGGCCCGTTGTC
AGGCAACGTGGCGTGGCGTGCACTGTGTTTGCTGACGCAACCCCCACTGGTTGGGGCATTGCCACCACCT
GTCAGCTCCTTTCCGGGACTTTCGCTTTCCCCCTCCCTATTGCCACGGCGGAACTCATCGCCGCCTGCCT
TGCCCGCTGCTGGACAGGGGCTCGGCTGTTGGGCACTGACAATTCCGTGGTGTTGTCGGGGAAATCATCG
TCCTTTCCTTGGCTGCTCGCCTGTGTTGCCACCTGGATTCTGCGCGGGACGTCCTTCTGCTACGTCCCTT
CGGCCCTCAATCCAGCGGACCTTCCTTCCCGCGGCCTGCTGCCGGCTCTGCGGCCTCTTCCGCGTCTTCG
CCTTCGCCCTCAGACGAGTCGGATCTCCCTTTGGGCCGCCTCCCCGCATCGATACCGTCGACCTCGAGAC
CTAGAAAAACATGGAGCAATCACAAGTAGCAATACAGCAGCTACCAATGCTGATTGTGCCTGGCTAGAAG
CACAAGAGGAGGAGGAGGTGGGTTTTCCAGTCACACCTCAGGTACCTTTAAGACCAATGACTTACAAGGC
AGCTGTAGATCTTAGCCACTTTTTAAAAGAAAAGGGGGGACTGGAAGGGCTAATTCACTCCCAACGAAGA
CAAGATATCCTTGATCTGTGGATCTACCACACACAAGGCTACTTCCCTGATTGGCAGAACTACACACCAG
GGCCAGGGATCAGATATCCACTGACCTTTGGATGGTGCTACAAGCTAGTACCAGTTGAGCAAGAGAAGGT
AGAAGAAGCCAATGAAGGAGAGAACACCCGCTTGTTACACCCTGTGAGCCTGCATGGGATGGATGACCCG
GAGAGAGAAGTATTAGAGTGGAGGTTTGACAGCCGCCTAGCATTTCATCACATGGCCCGAGAGCTGCATC
CGGACTGTACTGGGTCTCTCTGGTTAGACCAGATCTGAGCCTGGGAGCTCTCTGGCTAACTAGGGAACCC
ACTGCTTAAGCCTCAATAAAGCTTGCCTTGAGTGCTTCAAGTAGTGTGTGCCCGTCTGTTGTGTGACTCT
GGTAACTAGAGATCCCTCAGACCCTTTTAGTCAGTGTGGAAAATCTCTAGCAGGGCCCGTTTAAACCCGC
TGATCAGCCTCGACTGTGCCTTCTAGTTGCCAGCCATCTGTTGTTTGCCCCTCCCCCGTGCCTTCCTTGA
CCCTGGAAGGTGCCACTCCCACTGTCCTTTCCTAATAAAATGAGGAAATTGCATCGCATTGTCTGAGTAG
GTGTCATTCTATTCTGGGGGGTGGGGTGGGGCAGGACAGCAAGGGGGAGGATTGGGAAGACAATAGCAGG
CATGTGAGCAAAAGGCCAGCAAAAGGCCAGGAACCGTAAAAAGGCCGCGTTGCTGGCGTTTTTCCATAGG
CTCCGCCCCCCTGACGAGCATCACAAAAATCGACGCTCAAGTCAGAGGTGGCGAAACCCGACAGGACTAT
AAAGATACCAGGCGTTTCCCCCTGGAAGCTCCCTCGTGCGCTCTCCTGTTCCGACCCTGCCGCTTACCGG
ATACCTGTCCGCCTTTCTCCCTTCGGGAAGCGTGGCGCTTTCTCATAGCTCACGCTGTAGGTATCTCAGT
TCGGTGTAGGTCGTTCGCTCCAAGCTGGGCTGTGTGCACGAACCCCCCGTTCAGCCCGACCGCTGCGCCT
TATCCGGTAACTATCGTCTTGAGTCCAACCCGGTAAGACACGACTTATCGCCACTGGCAGCAGCCACTGG
TAACAGGATTAGCAGAGCGAGGTATGTAGGCGGTGCTACAGAGTTCTTGAAGTGGTGGCCTAACTACGGC
TACACTAGAAGAACAGTATTTGGTATCTGCGCTCTGCTGAAGCCAGTTACCTTCGGAAAAAGAGTTGGTA
GCTCTTGATCCGGCAAACAAACCACCGCTGGTAGCGGTGGTTTTTTTGTTTGCAAGCAGCAGATTACGCG
CAGAAAAAAAGGATCTCAAGAAGATCCTTTGATCTTTTCTACGGGGTCTGACGCTCAGTGGAACGAAAAC
TCACGTTAAGGGATTTTGGTCATGAGATTATCAAAAAGGATCTTCACCTAGATCCTTTTAAATTAAAAAT
GAAGTTTTAAATCAATCTAAAGTATATATGAGTAAACTTGGTCTGACAGTTACCAATGCTTAATCAGTGA
GGCACCTATCTCAGCGATCTGTCTATTTCGTTCATCCATAGTTGCCTGACTCCCCGTCGTGTAGATAACT
ACGATACGGGAGGGCTTACCATCTGGCCCCAGTGCTGCAATGATACCGCGAGACCCACGCTCACCGGCTC
CAGATTTATCAGCAATAAACCAGCCAGCCGGAAGGGCCGAGCGCAGAAGTGGTCCTGCAACTTTATCCGC
CTCCATCCAGTCTATTAATTGTTGCCGGGAAGCTAGAGTAAGTAGTTCGCCAGTTAATAGTTTGCGCAAC
GTTGTTGCCATTGCTACAGGCATCGTGGTGTCACGCTCGTCGTTTGGTATGGCTTCATTCAGCTCCGGTT
CCCAACGATCAAGGCGAGTTACATGATCCCCCATGTTGTGCAAAAAAGCGGTTAGCTCCTTCGGTCCTCC
GATCGTTGTCAGAAGTAAGTTGGCCGCAGTGTTATCACTCATGGTTATGGCAGCACTGCATAATTCTCTT
ACTGTCATGCCATCCGTAAGATGCTTTTCTGTGACTGGTGAGTACTCAACCAAGTCATTCTGAGAATAGT
GTATGCGGCGACCGAGTTGCTCTTGCCCGGCGTCAATACGGGATAATACCGCGCCACATAGCAGAACTTT
AAAAGTGCTCATCATTGGAAAACGTTCTTCGGGGCGAAAACTCTCAAGGATCTTACCGCTGTTGAGATCC
AGTTCGATGTAACCCACTCGTGCACCCAACTGATCTTCAGCATCTTTTACTTTCACCAGCGTTTCTGGGT
GAGCAAAAACAGGAAGGCAAAATGCCGCAAAAAAGGGAATAAGGGCGACACGGAAATGTTGAATACTCAT
ACTCTTCCTTTTTCAATATTATTGAAGCATTTATCAGGGTTATTGTCTCATGAGCGGATACATATTTGAA
TGTATTTAGAAAAATAAACAAATAGGGGTTCCGCGCACATTTCCCCGAAAAGTGCCACCTGAC
Features (pLannotate 1.2.2; 20 found; start..end, strand, type, name):
     31..83      -  misc_feature   bom (fragment): basis of mobility region from pBR322
    238..617     +  enhancer       CMV enhancer: human cytomegalovirus immediate early enhancer
    618..817     +  promoter       CMV promoter: human cytomegalovirus (CMV) immediate early promoter
    835..1015    +  LTR            5' LTR (truncated): truncated 5' long terminal repeat (LTR) from HIV-1
   1062..1187    +  misc_feature   HIV-1 Ψ: packaging signal of human immunodeficiency virus type 1
   1171..1534    +  CDS            HIV-1 gag (fragment): gag protein from human immunodeficiency virus 1; gag
   1680..1913    +  misc_feature   RRE: The Rev response element (RRE) of HIV-1 allows for Rev-dependent mRNA export from the nucleus to the cytoplasm.
   2290..2390    +  CDS            Rev (fragment): human immunodeficiency virus 1 (HIV-1) Rev protein; rev; enhances nuclear export of unspliced and incompletely spliced viral mRNAs
   2440..2557    +  misc_feature   cPPT/CTS: central polypurine tract and central termination sequence of HIV-1
   2622..3833    +  promoter       UbC promoter: human ubiquitin C promoter
   3870..4577    +  CDS            mCherry: mCherry is a basic (constitutively fluorescent) red fluorescent protein published in 2004, derived from Discosoma sp.. It is reported to be a very rapidly-maturing monomer with low acid sensitivity.
   4659..5453    +  CDS            NeoR/KanR: aminoglycoside phosphotransferase from Tn5; aph(3')-II (or nptII); confers resistance to neomycin, kanamycin, and G418 (Geneticin®)
   5455..5479    +  misc_feature   MCS (fragment): pBluescript multiple cloning site
   5479..6067    +  misc_feature   WPRE: woodchuck hepatitis virus posttranscriptional regulatory element
   6004..6585    +  CDS            nef (fragment): NEF_HV1H2 - Experimental evidence at protein level: Swiss-Prot protein existence level 1. Extracellular Nef protein targets CD4(+) T-lymphocytes for apoptosis by interacting with CXCR4 surface receptors. From Human immunodeficiency virus type 1 group M subtype B (isolate HXB2) (HIV-1).
   6592..6772    +  LTR            5' LTR (truncated): truncated 5' long terminal repeat (LTR) from HIV-1
   6804..6915    +  polyA_signal   bGH poly(A) signal: bovine growth hormone polyadenylation signal
   7061..7649    -  rep_origin     ori: high-copy-number ColE1/pMB1/pBR322/pUC origin of replication
   7820..8680    -  CDS            AmpR: β-lactamase; bla; confers resistance to ampicillin, carbenicillin, and related antibiotics
   8681..8785    -  promoter       AmpR promoter: bla
