[The description below was written by a language model from this plasmid's Addgene catalogue record and pLannotate feature annotations shown in this document.]
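Description:
pFUW mCherry-P2A-NeoR is an HIV-1-based lentiviral transfer plasmid built on the pFUW backbone for stable, cytosolic expression of the red fluorescent protein mCherry in mammalian cells. In bacteria it is maintained through a high-copy ColE1/pUC-type origin and selected with ampicillin via a β-lactamase gene under its own promoter. The viral portion begins with a CMV enhancer/promoter fused to a truncated 5' LTR, an arrangement that typically drives genomic RNA transcription in packaging cells without Tat. This is followed by the Ψ packaging signal with a short gag fragment, the Rev response element for Rev-dependent nuclear export of the unspliced genome, and the cPPT/CTS element that aids nuclear import. A second truncated LTR downstream, followed by a bGH polyadenylation signal, closes the viral genome. The plasmid carries no intact viral genes, so packaging functions must be supplied in trans.

The payload is a single cassette driven by the human ubiquitin C promoter, which gives constitutive, moderate expression in many cell types. It encodes mCherry (derived from Discosoma) followed by the Tn5 aminoglycoside phosphotransferase NeoR. According to the construct name, the two are joined by a P2A ribosome-skipping peptide, although the feature table does not annotate that linker separately. This design yields untargeted mCherry and G418 resistance from one transcript, so drug selection enriches for fluorescent cells. A WPRE downstream enhances transcript stability and expression. The sequenced record is 8,813 nt, shorter than the catalogue's backbone and insert sizes would imply. The associated work concerns modular subcellular organelle probes. The record does not say what role this untargeted construct plays there, beyond cytosolic mCherry expression.
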