Addgene plasmid #239570: pFUW mCherry-P2A-NeoR
Purpose: Cytosolic expression of mCherry
Depositing lab: Tim Ahfeldt & Joel Blanchard. Depositing organization: Icahn School of Medicine at Mount Sinai. Publication: Genetically encoded and modular subcellular organelle probes reveal dysfunction in lysosomes and mitochondria driven by PRKN knockout. Goldman, C., Kareva, T., Sarrafha, L., Schuldt, B.R., Sahasrabudhe, A., Ahfeldt, T., and Blanchard, J.W. iScience 28 (2025) 10.1016/j.isci.2025.112816.
Backbone
  Vector backbone: pFUW
  Backbone size w/o insert (bp): 9221
  Vector type: Lentiviral
  Selectable markers: Neomycin (select with G418)
Growth in bacteria
  Bacterial resistance: Ampicillin, 100 μg/mL
  Growth temperature: 37°C
  Growth strain: NEB Stable
  Copy number: High Copy
Gene/Insert
  Gene/Insert name: mCherry
  Species: Discosoma
  Insert size (bp): 1590
  Promoter: UbC
  Cloning method: Gibson Cloning
  Sequencing primers: 5′ hUBCpro-F; 3′ WPRE-R
Terms and licenses: Academic/Nonprofit Terms; Industry Terms: Not Available to Industry
How to cite: pFUW mCherry-P2A-NeoR was a gift from Tim Ahfeldt & Joel Blanchard (Addgene plasmid # 239570 ; http://n2t.net/addgene:239570 ; RRID:Addgene_239570)
