>Addgene plasmid #239570 | pFUW mCherry-P2A-NeoR | depositor partial sequence | sequence record 471338 | mCherry, P2A, Neo resistance gene (1-64)
GCCACCATGGTGAGCAAGGGCGAGGAGGATAACATGGCCATCATCAAGGAGTTCATGCGCTTCAAGGTGC
ACATGGAGGGCTCCGTGAACGGCCACGAGTTCGAGATCGAGGGCGAGGGCGAGGGCCGCCCCTACGAGGG
CACCCAGACCGCCAAGCTGAAGGTGACCAAGGGTGGCCCCCTGCCCTTCGCCTGGGACATCCTGTCCCCT
CAGTTCATGTACGGCTCCAAGGCCTACGTGAAGCACCCCGCCGACATCCCCGACTACTTGAAGCTGTCCT
TCCCCGAGGGCTTCAAGTGGGAGCGCGTGATGAACTTCGAGGACGGCGGCGTGGTGACCGTGACCCAGGA
CTCCTCCCTGCAGGACGGCGAGTTCATCTACAAGGTGAAGCTGCGCGGCACCAACTTCCCCTCCGACGGC
CCCGTAATGCAGAAGAAGACCATGGGCTGGGAGGCCTCCTCCGAGCGGATGTACCCCGAGGACGGCGCCC
TGAAGGGCGAGATCAAGCAGAGGCTGAAGCTGAAGGACGGCGGCCACTACGACGCTGAGGTCAAGACCAC
CTACAAGGCCAAGAAGCCCGTGCAGCTGCCCGGCGCCTACAACGTCAACATCAAGTTGGACATCACCTCC
CACAACGAGGACTACACCATCGTGGAACAGTACGAACGCGCCGAGGGCCGCCACTCCACCGGCGGCATGG
ACGAGCTGTACAAGGATCTGCAGTCTAGAGGATCTGGTGCCACGAATTTCTCACTACTCAAGCAGGCCGG
TGATGTCGAGGAAAACCCTGGTCCTATGATTGAACAAGATGGATTGCACGCAGGTTCTCCGGCCGCTTGG
GTGGAGAGGCTATTCGGCTATGACTGGGCACAACAGACAATCGGCTGCTCTGATGCCGCCGTGTTCCGGC
TGTCAGCGCAGGGGCGCCCGGTTCTTTTTGTCAAGACCGACCTGTCCGGTGCCCTGAATGAACTGCAGGA
CGAGGCA
