>Addgene plasmid #239570 | pFUW mCherry-P2A-NeoR | depositor partial sequence | sequence record 471339 | mCherry (157-236), P2A, Neo resistance gene
CCCGAGGACGGCGCCCTGAAGGGCGAGATCAAGCAGAGGCTGAAGCTGAAGGACGGCGGCCACTACGACG
CTGAGGTCAAGACCACCTACAAGGCCAAGAAGCCCGTGCAGCTGCCCGGCGCCTACAACGTCAACATCAA
GTTGGACATCACCTCCCACAACGAGGACTACACCATCGTGGAACAGTACGAACGCGCCGAGGGCCGCCAC
TCCACCGGCGGCATGGACGAGCTGTACAAGGATCTGCAGTCTAGAGGATCTGGTGCCACGAATTTCTCAC
TACTCAAGCAGGCCGGTGATGTCGAGGAAAACCCTGGTCCTATGATTGAACAAGATGGATTGCACGCAGG
TTCTCCGGCCGCTTGGGTGGAGAGGCTATTCGGCTATGACTGGGCACAACAGACAATCGGCTGCTCTGAT
GCCGCCGTGTTCCGGCTGTCAGCGCAGGGGCGCCCGGTTCTTTTTGTCAAGACCGACCTGTCCGGTGCCC
TGAATGAACTGCAGGACGAGGCAGCGCGGCTATCGTGGCTGGCCACGACGGGCGTTCCTTGCGCAGCTGT
GCTCGACGTTGTCACTGAAGCGGGAAGGGACTGGCTGCTATTGGGCGAAGTGCCGGGGCAGGATCTCCTG
TCATCTCACCTTGCTCCTGCCGAGAAAGTATCCATCATGGCTGATGCAATGCGGCGGCTGCATACGCTTG
ATCCGGCTACCTGCCCATTCGACCACCAAGCGAAACATCGCATCGAGCGAGCACGTACTCGGATGGAAGC
CGGTCTTGTCGATCAGGATGATCTGGACGAAGAGCATCAGGGGCTCGCGCCAGCCGAACTGTTCGCCAGG
CTCAAGGCGCGCATGCCCGACGGCGATGATCTCGTCGTGACCCATGGCGATGCCTGCTTGCCGAATATCA
TGGTGGAAAATGGCCGCTTTTCTGGATTCATCGACTGTGGCCGGCTGGGTGTGGCGGACCGCTATCAGGA
CATAGCGTTGGCTACCCGTGATATTGCTGAAGAGCTTGGCGGCGAATGGGCTGACCGCTTCCTCGTGCTT
TACGGTATCGCCGCTCCCGATTCGCAGCGCATCGCCTTCTATCGCCTTCTTGACGAGTTCTTCTGACGAA
TTCGATATCAAGCTTATCGATAATCAACCTCTGGATTACAAAATTTGTGAAAGATTGACTGGTATCTANN
CNNNNNNNN
